>Addgene plasmid #90601 | CDCA5 C10.4 gRNA | addgene full sequence | sequence record 183320 | Addgene NGS Result
CGGAAGAGCGCCCAATACGCAAACCGCCTCTCCCCGCGCGTTGGCCGATTCATTAATGCAGCTGGCACGA
CAGGTTTCCCGACTGGAAAGCGGGCAGTGAGCGCAACGCAATTAATGTGAGTTAGCTCACTCATTAGGCA
CCCCAGGCTTTACACTTTATGCTTCCGGCTCGTATGTTGTGTGGAATTGTGAGCGGATAACAATTTCACA
CAGGAAACAGCTATGACCATGATTACGCCAAGCGCGCAATTAACCCTCACTAAAGGGAACAAAAGCTGGA
GCTGCAAGCTTAATGTAGTCTTATGCAATACTCTTGTAGTCTTGCAACATGGTAACGATGAGTTAGCAAC
ATGCCTTACAAGGAGAGAAAAAGCACCGTGCATGCCGATTGGTGGAAGTAAGGTGGTACGATCGTGCCTT
ATTAGGAAGGCAACAGACGGGTCTGACATGGATTGGACGAACCACTGAATTGCCGCATTGCAGAGATATT
GTATTTAAGTGCCTAGCTCGATACATAAACGGGTCTCTCTGGTTAGACCAGATCTGAGCCTGGGAGCTCT
CTGGCTAACTAGGGAACCCACTGCTTAAGCCTCAATAAAGCTTGCCTTGAGTGCTTCAAGTAGTGTGTGC
CCGTCTGTTGTGTGACTCTGGTAACTAGAGATCCCTCAGACCCTTTTAGTCAGTGTGGAAAATCTCTAGC
AGTGGCGCCCGAACAGGGACTTGAAAGCGAAAGGGAAACCAGAGGAGCTCTCTCGACGCAGGACTCGGCT
TGCTGAAGCGCGCACGGCAAGAGGCGAGGGGCGGCGACTGGTGAGTACGCCAAAAATTTTGACTAGCGGA
GGCTAGAAGGAGAGAGATGGGTGCGAGAGCGTCAGTATTAAGCGGGGGAGAATTAGATCGCGATGGGAAA
AAATTCGGTTAAGGCCAGGGGGAAAGAAAAAATATAAATTAAAACATATAGTATGGGCAAGCAGGGAGCT
AGAACGATTCGCAGTTAATCCTGGCCTGTTAGAAACATCAGAAGGCTGTAGACAAATACTGGGACAGCTA
CAACCATCCCTTCAGACAGGATCAGAAGAACTTAGATCATTATATAATACAGTAGCAACCCTCTATTGTG
TGCATCAAAGGATAGAGATAAAAGACACCAAGGAAGCTTTAGACAAGATAGAGGAAGAGCAAAACAAAAG
TAAGACCACCGCACAGCAAGCGGCCGCTGATCTTCAGACCTGGAGGAGGAGATATGAGGGACAATTGGAG
AAGTGAATTATATAAATATAAAGTAGTAAAAATTGAACCATTAGGAGTAGCACCCACCAAGGCAAAGAGA
AGAGTGGTGCAGAGAGAAAAAAGAGCAGTGGGAATAGGAGCTTTGTTCCTTGGGTTCTTGGGAGCAGCAG
GAAGCACTATGGGCGCAGCGTCAATGACGCTGACGGTACAGGCCAGACAATTATTGTCTGGTATAGTGCA
GCAGCAGAACAATTTGCTGAGGGCTATTGAGGCGCAACAGCATCTGTTGCAACTCACAGTCTGGGGCATC
AAGCAGCTCCAGGCAAGAATCCTGGCTGTGGAAAGATACCTAAAGGATCAACAGCTCCTGGGGATTTGGG
GTTGCTCTGGAAAACTCATTTGCACCACTGCTGTGCCTTGGAATGCTAGTTGGAGTAATAAATCTCTGGA
ACAGATTTGGAATCACACGACCTGGATGGAGTGGGACAGAGAAATTAACAATTACACAAGCTTAATACAC
TCCTTAATTGAAGAATCGCAAAACCAGCAAGAAAAGAATGAACAAGAATTATTGGAATTAGATAAATGGG
CAAGTTTGTGGAATTGGTTTAACATAACAAATTGGCTGTGGTATATAAAATTATTCATAATGATAGTAGG
AGGCTTGGTAGGTTTAAGAATAGTTTTTGCTGTACTTTCTATAGTGAATAGAGTTAGGCAGGGATATTCA
CCATTATCGTTTCAGACCCACCTCCCAACCCCGAGGGGACCCAGAGAGGGCCTATTTCCCATGATTCCTT
CATATTTGCATATACGATACAAGGCTGTTAGAGAGATAATTAGAATTAATTTGACTGTAAACACAAAGAT
ATTAGTACAAAATACGTGACGTAGAAAGTAATAATTTCTTGGGTAGTTTGCAGTTTTAAAATTATGTTTT
AAAATGGACTATCATATGCTTACCGTAACTTGAAAGTATTTCGATTTCTTGGCTTTATATATCTTGTGGA
AAGGACGAAACACCGGAGTACCAGTTCTTAGATCGTTTAAGAGCTATGCTGGAAACAGCATAGCAAGTTT
AAATAAGGCTAGTCCGTTATCAACTTGAAAAAGTGGCACCGAGTCGGTGCTTTTTTTGAATTCTAGATCT
TGAGACAAATGGCAGTATTCATCCACAATTTTAAAAGAAAAGGGGGGATTGGGGGGTACAGTGCAGGGGA
AAGAATAGTAGACATAATAGCAACAGACATACAAACTAAAGAATTACAAAAACAAATTACAAAAATTCAA
AATTTTCGGGTTTATTACAGGGACAGCAGAGATCCACTTTGGCGCCGGCTCGAGTGGCTCCGGTGCCCGT
CAGTGGGCAGAGCGCACATCGCCCACAGTCCCCGAGAAGTTGGGGGGAGGGGTCGGCAATTGAACCGGTG
CCTAGAGAAGGTGGCGCGGGGTAAACTGGGAAAGTGATGTCGTGTACTGGCTCCGCCTTTTTCCCGAGGG
TGGGGGAGAACCGTATATAAGTGCAGTAGTCGCCGTGAACGTTCTTTTTCGCAACGGGTTTGCCGCCAGA
ACACAGGTGTCGTGACGCGGGATCCGCCACCATGACCGAGTACAAGCCCACGGTGCGCCTCGCCACCCGC
GACGACGTCCCCAGGGCCGTACGCACCCTCGCCGCCGCGTTCGCCGACTACCCCGCCACGCGCCACACCG
TCGATCCGGACCGCCACATCGAGCGGGTCACCGAGCTGCAAGAACTCTTCCTCACGCGCGTCGGGCTCGA
CATCGGCAAGGTGTGGGTCGCGGACGACGGCGCCGCGGTGGCGGTCTGGACCACGCCGGAGAGCGTCGAA
GCGGGGGCGGTGTTCGCCGAGATCGGCCCGCGCATGGCCGAGTTGAGCGGTTCCCGGCTGGCCGCGCAGC
AACAGATGGAAGGCCTCCTGGCGCCGCACCGGCCCAAGGAGCCCGCGTGGTTCCTGGCCACCGTCGGAGT
CTCGCCCGACCACCAGGGCAAGGGTCTGGGCAGCGCCGTCGTGCTCCCCGGAGTGGAGGCGGCCGAGCGC
GCCGGGGTGCCCGCCTTCCTGGAGACCTCCGCGCCCCGCAACCTCCCCTTCTACGAGCGGCTCGGCTTCA
CCGTCACCGCCGACGTCGAGGTGCCCGAAGGACCGCGCACCTGGTGCATGACCCGCAAGCCCGGTGCCTG
AACGCGTTAAGTCGACAATCAACCTCTGGATTACAAAATTTGTGAAAGATTGACTGGTATTCTTAACTAT
GTTGCTCCTTTTACGCTATGTGGATACGCTGCTTTAATGCCTTTGTATCATGCTATTGCTTCCCGTATGG
CTTTCATTTTCTCCTCCTTGTATAAATCCTGGTTGCTGTCTCTTTATGAGGAGTTGTGGCCCGTTGTCAG
GCAACGTGGCGTGGTGTGCACTGTGTTTGCTGACGCAACCCCCACTGGTTGGGGCATTGCCACCACCTGT
CAGCTCCTTTCCGGGACTTTCGCTTTCCCCCTCCCTATTGCCACGGCGGAACTCATCGCCGCCTGCCTTG
CCCGCTGCTGGACAGGGGCTCGGCTGTTGGGCACTGACAATTCCGTGGTGTTGTCGGGGAAATCATCGTC
CTTTCCTTGGCTGCTCGCCTGTGTTGCCACCTGGATTCTGCGCGGGACGTCCTTCTGCTACGTCCCTTCG
GCCCTCAATCCAGCGGACCTTCCTTCCCGCGGCCTGCTGCCGGCTCTGCGGCCTCTTCCGCGTCTTCGCC
TTCGCCCTCAGACGAGTCGGATCTCCCTTTGGGCCGCCTCCCCGCGTCGACTTTAAGACCAATGACTTAC
AAGGCAGCTGTAGATCTTAGCCACTTTTTAAAAGAAAAGGGGGGACTGGAAGGGCTAATTCACTCCCAAC
GAAGACAAGATCTGCTTTTTGCTTGTACTGGGTCTCTCTGGTTAGACCAGATCTGAGCCTGGGAGCTCTC
TGGCTAACTAGGGAACCCACTGCTTAAGCCTCAATAAAGCTTGCCTTGAGTGCTTCAAGTAGTGTGTGCC
CGTCTGTTGTGTGACTCTGGTAACTAGAGATCCCTCAGACCCTTTTAGTCAGTGTGGAAAATCTCTAGCA
GTACGTATAGTAGTTCATGTCATCTTATTATTCAGTATTTATAACTTGCAAAGAAATGAATATCAGAGAG
TGAGAGGAACTTGTTTATTGCAGCTTATAATGGTTACAAATAAAGCAATAGCATCACAAATTTCACAAAT
AAAGCATTTTTTTCACTGCATTCTAGTTGTGGTTTGTCCAAACTCATCAATGTATCTTATCATGTCTGGC
TCTAGCTATCCCGCCCCTAACTCCGCCCATCCCGCCCCTAACTCCGCCCAGTTCCGCCCATTCTCCGCCC
CATGGCTGACTAATTTTTTTTATTTATGCAGAGGCCGAGGCCGCCTCGGCCTCTGAGCTATTCCAGAAGT
AGTGAGGAGGCTTTTTTGGAGGCCTAGGGACGTACCCAATTCGCCCTATAGTGAGTCGTATTACGCGCGC
TCACTGGCCGTCGTTTTACAACGTCGTGACTGGGAAAACCCTGGCGTTACCCAACTTAATCGCCTTGCAG
CACATCCCCCTTTCGCCAGCTGGCGTAATAGCGAAGAGGCCCGCACCGATCGCCCTTCCCAACAGTTGCG
CAGCCTGAATGGCGAATGGG
[124 nt withheld, positions 4921-5044]
C
[91 nt withheld, positions 5046-5136]
A
[49 nt withheld, positions 5138-5186]
CCTTTGACGTTGGAGTCCACGTTCTTT
[37 nt withheld, positions 5214-5250]
ACCCTATCTCGGTCTATTCTTTTGATTTATAAGGGATTTTGCCGATTTCGGCCTATTGGTTAAAAAATGA
GCTGATTTAACAAAAATTTAACGCGAATTTTAACAAAATATTAACGCTTACAATTTAGGTGGCACTTTTC
GGGGAAATGTGCGCGGAACCCCTATTTGTTTATTTTTCTAAATACATTCAAATATGTATCCGCTCATGAG
ACAATAACCCTGATAAATGCTTCAATAATATTGAAAAAGGAAGAGTATGAGTATTCAACATTTCCGTGTC
GCCCTTATTCCCTTTTTTGCGGCATTTTGCCTTCCTGTTTTTGCTCACCCAGAAACGCTGGTGAAAGTAA
AAGATGCTGAAGATCAGTTGGGTGCACGAGTGGGTTACATCGAACTGGATCTCAACAGCGGTAAGATCCT
TGAGAGTTTTCGCCCCGAAGAACGTTTTCCAATGATGAGCACTTTTAAAGTTCTGCTATGTGGCGCGGTA
TTATCCCGTATTGACGCCGGGCAAGAGCAACTCGGTCGCCGCATACACTATTCTCAGAATGACTTGGTTG
AGTACTCACCAGTCACAGAAAAGCATCTTACGGATGGCATGACAGTAAGAGAATTATGCAGTGCTGCCAT
AACCATGAGTGATAACACTGCGGCCAACTTACTTCTGACAACGATCGGAGGACCGAAGGAGCTAACCGCT
TTTTTGCACAACATGGGGGATCATGTAACTCGCCTTGATCGTTGGGAACCGGAGCTGAATGAAGCCATAC
CAAACGACGAGCGTGACACCACGATGCCTGTAGCAATGGCAACAACGTTGCGCAAACTATTAACTGGCGA
ACTACTTACTCTAGCTTCCCGGCAACAATTAATAGACTGGATGGAGGCGGATAAAGTTGCAGGACCACTT
CTGCGCTCGGCCCTTCCGGCTGGCTGGTTTATTGCTGATAAATCTGGAGCCGGTGAGCGTGGGTCTCGCG
GTATCATTGCAGCACTGGGGCCAGATGGTAAGCCCTCCCGTATCGTAGTTATCTACACGACGGGGAGTCA
GGCAACTATGGATGAACGAAATAGACAGATCGCTGAGATAGGTGCCTCACTGATTAAGCATTGGTAACTG
TCAGACCAAGTTTACTCATATATACTTTAGATTGATTTAAAACTTCATTTTTAATTTAAAAGGATCTAGG
TGAAGATCCTTTTTGATAATCTCATGACCAAAATCCCTTAACGTGAGTTTTCGTTCCACTGAGCGTCAGA
CCCCGTAGAAAAGATCAAAGGATCTTCTTGAGATCCTTTTTTTCTGCGCGTAATCTGCTGCTTGCAAACA
AAAAAACCACCGCTACCAGCGGTGGTTTGTTTGCCGGATCAAGAGCTACCAACTCTTTTTCCGAAGGTAA
CTGGCTTCAGCAGAGCGCAGATACCAAATACTGTTCTTCTAGTGTAGCCGTAGTTAGGCCACCACTTCAA
GAACTCTGTAGCACCGCCTACATACCTCGCTCTGCTAATCCTGTTACCAGTGGCTGCTGCCAGTGGCGAT
AAGTCGTGTCTTACCGGGTTGGACTCAAGACGATAGTTACCGGATAAGGCGCAGCGGTCGGGCTGAACGG
GGGGTTCGTGCACACAGCCCAGCTTGGAGCGAACGACCTACACCGAACTGAGATACCTACAGCGTGAGCT
ATGAGAAAGCGCCACGCTTCCCGAAGGGAGAAAGGCGGACAGGTATCCGGTAAGCGGCAGGGTCGGAACA
GGAGAGCGCACGAGGGAGCTTCCAGGGGGAAACGCCTGGTATCTTTATAGTCCTGTCGGGTTTCGCCACC
TCTGACTTGAGCGTCGATTTTTGTGATGCTCGTCAGGGGGGCGGAGCCTATGGAAAAACGCCAGCAACGC
GGCCTTTTTACGGTTCCTGGCCTTTTGCTGGCCTTTTGCTCACATGTTCTTTCCTGCGTTATCCCCTGAT
TCTGTGGATAACCGTATTACCGCCTTTGAGTGAGCTGATACCGCTCGCCGCAGCCGAACGACCGAGCGCA
GCGAGTCAGTGAGCGAGGAAG
Features (pLannotate 1.2.2; 27 found; start..end, strand, type, name):
      8..100     +  CDS            lacI (fragment): lac repressor; lacI; The lac repressor binds to the lac operator to inhibit transcription in E. coli. This inhibition can be relieved by adding lactose or isopropyl-β-D-thiogalactopyranoside (IPTG).
    113..134     +  protein_bind   CAP binding site: CAP binding activates transcription in the presence of cAMP. E. coli catabolite activator protein
    149..179     +  promoter       lac promoter: promoter for the E. coli lac operon
    187..203     +  protein_bind   lac operator: The lac repressor binds to the lac operator to inhibit transcription in E. coli. This inhibition can be relieved by adding lactose or isopropyl-β-D-thiogalactopyranoside (IPTG). lac repressor encoded by lacI
    248..266     +  promoter       T3 promoter: promoter for bacteriophage T3 RNA polymerase
    294..520     +  promoter       RSV promoter: Rous sarcoma virus enhancer/promoter
    521..701     +  LTR            5' LTR (truncated): truncated 5' long terminal repeat (LTR) from HIV-1
    748..873     +  misc_feature   HIV-1 Ψ: packaging signal of human immunodeficiency virus type 1
    857..1220    +  CDS            HIV-1 gag (fragment): gag protein from human immunodeficiency virus 1; gag
   1366..1599    +  misc_feature   RRE: The Rev response element (RRE) of HIV-1 allows for Rev-dependent mRNA export from the nucleus to the cytoplasm.
   1976..2002    +  CDS            Rev (fragment): human immunodeficiency virus 1 (HIV-1) Rev protein; rev; enhances nuclear export of unspliced and incompletely spliced viral mRNAs
   2006..2246    +  promoter       U6 promoter: RNA polymerase III promoter for human U6 snRNA
   2293..2360    +  misc_RNA       tracrRNA (fragment): trans-activating CRISPR RNA for the Streptococcus pyogenes CRISPR/Cas9 system
   2409..2526    +  misc_feature   cPPT/CTS: central polypurine tract and central termination sequence of HIV-1
   2595..2806    +  promoter       EF-1α core promoter: core promoter for human elongation factor EF-1α
   2832..3431    +  CDS            PuroR (fragment): puromycin N-acetyltransferase; pac from Streptomyces; confers resistance to puromycin
   3447..4035    +  misc_feature   WPRE: woodchuck hepatitis virus posttranscriptional regulatory element
   4086..4105    +  misc_feature   cPPT/CTS (fragment): central polypurine tract and central termination sequence of HIV-1
   4107..4340    +  LTR            3' LTR (ΔU3): self-inactivating 3' long terminal repeat (LTR) from HIV-1
   4418..4539    +  polyA_signal   SV40 poly(A) signal: SV40 polyadenylation signal
   4579..4714    +  rep_origin     SV40 ori: SV40 origin of replication
   4735..4753    -  promoter       T7 promoter: promoter for bacteriophage T7 RNA polymerase
   4761..4916    +  CDS            lacZα (fragment): LacZα fragment of β-galactosidase; lacZ fragment
   4921..5349    +  rep_origin     f1 ori (sequence partly withheld): f1 bacteriophage origin of replication; arrow indicates direction of (+) strand synthesis
   5402..5506    +  promoter       AmpR promoter: bla
   5507..6367    +  CDS            AmpR: β-lactamase; bla; confers resistance to ampicillin, carbenicillin, and related antibiotics
   6538..7126    +  rep_origin     ori: high-copy-number ColE1/pMB1/pBR322/pUC origin of replication
