[The description below was written by a language model from this plasmid's Addgene catalogue record and pLannotate feature annotations shown in this document.]
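Description:
CDCA5 C10.4 gRNA is a third-generation lentiviral CRISPR guide plasmid built on the pLenti-sgRNA backbone and designed to express a single guide RNA against human CDCA5. It is maintained in E. coli through a high-copy ColE1/pUC-type origin with ampicillin resistance (AmpR/bla). The backbone also carries an f1 origin, an SV40 origin and remnants of a lac/lacZα cloning region flanked by T3 and T7 promoters. The catalogue lists the backbone as 9,151 bp without insert, whereas the sequenced record is 7,301 nt. This would be consistent with a stuffer being lost when the guide oligos were cloned between the two BsmBI sites, which were destroyed in the process, although the record does not explain the difference.

The viral portion has the usual self-inactivating architecture. An RSV promoter drives a chimeric truncated HIV-1 5′ LTR, making genomic RNA production Tat-independent. This is followed by the Ψ packaging signal with a partial gag region, the RRE for Rev-dependent nuclear export, a cPPT/CTS, a WPRE to enhance transcript expression, and a ΔU3 3′ LTR with a downstream SV40 polyadenylation signal. Between the LTRs, a human U6 RNA polymerase III promoter transcribes the CDCA5 spacer fused to the S. pyogenes guide scaffold (annotated as a tracrRNA fragment). A separate EF-1α core promoter drives puromycin N-acetyltransferase for selection of transduced mammalian cells.

No Cas9 is encoded, so the nuclease must be supplied separately, for example by a Cas9-expressing cell line. The plasmid belongs to a guide series used for a large-scale analysis of cell-cycle gene knockouts in human cells, in which p53-dependent responses to cell-cycle defects were examined.
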