Addgene plasmid #90601: CDCA5 C10.4 gRNA
Purpose: 3rd generation lentiviral gRNA plasmid targeting human CDCA5
Depositing lab: Iain Cheeseman. Depositing organization: Whitehead Institute for Biomedical Research. Publication: Large-Scale Analysis of CRISPR/Cas9 Cell-Cycle Knockouts Reveals the Diversity of p53-Dependent Responses to Cell-Cycle Defects. McKinley KL, Cheeseman IM. Dev Cell. 2017 Feb 27;40(4):405-420.e2. doi: 10.1016/j.devcel.2017.01.012. Epub 2017 Feb 16. PubMed 28216383.
Backbone
  Vector backbone: pLenti-sgRNA
  Backbone manufacturer: Eric Lander & David Sabatini labs (Addgene plasmid #71409)
  Backbone size w/o insert (bp): 9151
  Vector type: Lentiviral, CRISPR
  Selectable markers: Puromycin
Growth in bacteria
  Bacterial resistance: Ampicillin, 100 μg/mL
  Growth temperature: 37°C
  Growth strain: NEB Stable
  Copy number: Unknown
Gene/Insert
  Gene/Insert name: CDCA5 (Guide Designation C10.4) (alt name: pKMKO series)
  gRNA/shRNA sequence: CACCGGAGTACCAGTTCTTAGATC
  Species: H. sapiens (human)
  Promoter: U6
  Cloning method: Restriction Enzyme; 5′ cloning site BsmBI (destroyed during cloning); 3′ cloning site BsmBI (destroyed during cloning)
  Sequencing primers: 5′ hU6-F (5'-GAGGGCCTATTTCCCATGATT-3'); 3′ EF1a-R (5'-CACGGCGACTACTGCACTTA-3')
Terms and licenses: Academic/Nonprofit Terms; Industry Terms: Not Available to Industry
Depositor comments: Please note that gRNA target sequence listed is not strictly the 20nt spacer sequence, but also contains the 5' BsmBI overhang. For more information about knockout human cell lines generated using this plasmid, please see http://cellcycleknockouts.wi.mit.edu/ .
How to cite: CDCA5 C10.4 gRNA was a gift from Iain Cheeseman (Addgene plasmid # 90601 ; http://n2t.net/addgene:90601 ; RRID:Addgene_90601)
